Addgene plasmid #127260: Met138ILeu ELL2
Purpose: For in vitro translation of human ELL2 with Met138 mutated to Ileu to ask if there is internal initiation
Depositing lab: Christine Milcarek. Depositing organization: University of Pittsburgh (University, School of Medicine, and Cancer Institute). Publication: Transcription elongation factor ELL2 directs immunoglobulin secretion in plasma cells by stimulating altered RNA processing. Martincic K, Alkan SA, Cheatle A, Borghesi L, Milcarek C. Nat Immunol. 2009 Oct;10(10):1102-9. doi: 10.1038/ni.1786. Epub 2009 Sep 13. PubMed 19749764.
Backbone
  Vector backbone: pBluescript
  Backbone manufacturer: Addgene
  Backbone size w/o insert (bp): 3000
  Vector type: in vitro translation
Growth in bacteria
  Bacterial resistance: Ampicillin, 100 μg/mL
  Growth temperature: 37°C
  Growth strain: DH5alpha
  Copy number: Unknown
Gene/Insert
  Gene/Insert name: ELL2 (Met138 to Ileu) (alt name: CM523)
  Species: H. sapiens (human)
  Insert size (bp): 1900
  Mutation: Met138 to Ileu Quikchange
  Entrez Gene: ELL2 (a.k.a. MRCCAT1)
  Promoter: T7
  Cloning method: Unknown
  Sequencing primers: 5′ T7
Terms and licenses: Academic/Nonprofit Terms; Industry Terms: Not Available to Industry
Depositor comments: see Suppl figure 2 for translation
How to cite: Met138ILeu ELL2 was a gift from Christine Milcarek (Addgene plasmid # 127260 ; http://n2t.net/addgene:127260 ; RRID:Addgene_127260)
