[The description below was written by a language model from this plasmid's Addgene catalogue record and pLannotate feature annotations shown in this document.]
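Description:
Met138ILeu ELL2 is a pBluescript-based phagemid built as a template for in vitro transcription and translation of human ELL2 carrying a methionine-to-isoleucine substitution at residue 138, introduced by site-directed mutagenesis. It is propagated in E. coli through a high-copy ColE1/pUC-type origin and selected with ampicillin via the β-lactamase gene and its own promoter. The backbone also retains the f1 origin for single-stranded DNA production, along with remnants of the lacZα region, the lac promoter/operator and CAP site, and fragments of the pBluescript multiple cloning site.

The ELL2 coding sequence of about 1.9 kb lies in the forward orientation downstream of the T7 promoter, which sits at the end of the linearised sequence record and therefore reads across the numbering junction into the insert. A T3 promoter flanks the other side of the cloning region in the opposite orientation. About 1 kb of unannotated sequence lies between the end of the ELL2 reading frame and the distal MCS fragment, and the sequenced plasmid (about 6.2 kb) is larger than the sum of the catalogue backbone and insert sizes. The annotation also finds a loxP site and a very short match to the chicken β-actin promoter upstream of the coding sequence. The record does not explain these, and they may be carried over from an earlier cloning source.

ELL2 is a transcription elongation factor of the super elongation complex, implicated in immunoglobulin mRNA processing in plasma cells. The stated purpose of the construct is to test whether Met138 serves as an internal translation initiation site: removing this codon and examining the translation products shows whether a shorter ELL2 species depends on it.
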