Features (pLannotate 1.2.2; 16 found; start..end, strand, type, name):
      1..34      +  protein_bind   loxP: Cre-mediated recombination occurs in the 8-bp core sequence (GCATACAT). Cre recombinase
    395..411     +  promoter       chicken β-actin promoter (fragment): contains a 21-bp deletion relative to the standard chicken β-actin promoter
    429..2348    +  CDS            ELL2: ELL2_HUMAN - Experimental evidence at protein level: Swiss-Prot protein existence level 1. Elongation factor component of the super elongation complex (SEC), a complex required to increase the catalytic rate of RNA polymerase II transcription by suppressing transient pausing by the polymerase at multiple sites along the DNA. Component of the little elongation complex (LEC), a complex required to regulate small nuclear RNA (snRNA) gene transcription by RNA polymerase II and III (PubMed:22195968). Plays a role in immunoglobulin secretion in plasma cells: directs efficient alternative mRNA proces
   3332..3351    +  misc_feature   MCS (fragment): pBluescript multiple cloning site
   3363..3381    -  promoter       T3 promoter: promoter for bacteriophage T3 RNA polymerase
   3426..3442    -  protein_bind   lac operator: The lac repressor binds to the lac operator to inhibit transcription in E. coli. This inhibition can be relieved by adding lactose or isopropyl-β-D-thiogalactopyranoside (IPTG). lac repressor encoded by lacI
   3450..3480    -  promoter       lac promoter: promoter for the E. coli lac operon
   3495..3516    -  protein_bind   CAP binding site: CAP binding activates transcription in the presence of cAMP. E. coli catabolite activator protein
   3529..3621    -  CDS            lacI (fragment): lac repressor; lacI; The lac repressor binds to the lac operator to inhibit transcription in E. coli. This inhibition can be relieved by adding lactose or isopropyl-β-D-thiogalactopyranoside (IPTG).
   3804..4392    -  rep_origin     ori: high-copy-number ColE1/pMB1/pBR322/pUC origin of replication
   4563..5423    -  CDS            AmpR: β-lactamase; bla; confers resistance to ampicillin, carbenicillin, and related antibiotics
   5424..5528    -  promoter       AmpR promoter: bla
   5581..6009    -  rep_origin     f1 ori (sequence partly withheld): f1 bacteriophage origin of replication; arrow indicates direction of (+) strand synthesis
   6014..6171    -  CDS            lacZα (fragment): LacZα fragment of β-galactosidase; lacZ fragment
   6174..6192    +  promoter       T7 promoter: promoter for bacteriophage T7 RNA polymerase
   6201..6224    +  misc_feature   MCS (fragment): pBluescript multiple cloning site
>Addgene plasmid #127260 | Met138ILeu ELL2 | addgene full sequence | sequence record 250000 | Addgene NGS Result
ATAACTTCGTATAGCATACATTATACGAAGTTATGGATCAGGCCAAATCGGCCGAGCTCGAATTCGTCGA
GAGCGGGATAAGTTGGCGCGTCACCTAGACGTCAGCCTCTTACCTCTCGGACGTCCCGTCCCAGGAGCAA
AACTCTAGTGACTTTGGGCCCGCCCCCGTGAGAGTGGAGGGCGGCCGATGAGGGCGGTTCTGAAGGGAAC
AAGACCAATGAGACGAGCCCGGGGCGGGGCGCGGGGCCGGAGGGTGGGGCGGGTGGCGGCGGTGGCAGTC
CGAGGTCTGGCTCCGCGCAGTATATGACAGTACGTCAGCAGCGGGATGGCCCTAGCAGTGGCGGCGGCTG
CAGAAGCCCAAGCAGCCGCGGCCGCAGTGGAGGCTAGAGCCGGAGCGGCGGCGGCGGCGGCACCCCGGGG
AGTTTAAGATGGCGGCGGGGGGGACAGGGGGCCTGCGGGAGGAGCAGCGCTATGGGCTGTCGTGCGGACG
GCTGGGGCAGGACAACATCACCGTACTGCATGTGAAGCTCACCGAGACGGCGATCCGGGCGCTCGAGACT
TACCAGAGCCACAAGAATTTAATTCCTTTTCGACCTTCAATCCAGTTCCAAGGACTCCACGGGCTTGTCA
AAATTCCCAAAAATGATCCCCTCAATGAAGTTCATAACTTTAACTTTTATTTGTCAAATGTGGGCAAAGA
CAACCCTCAGGGCAGCTTTGACTGCATCCAGCAAACATTCTCCAGCTCTGGAGCCTCCCAGCTCAATTGC
CTGGGATTTATACAAGATAAAATTACAGTGTGTGCAACAAACGACTCGTATCAGATGACACGAGAAAGAA
TCACCCAGGCAGAGGAGGAATCCCGCAACCGAAGCACAAAAGTTATCAAACCCGGTGGACCATATGTAGG
GAAAAGAGTGCAAATTCGGAAAGCACCTCAAGCTGTTTCAGATACAGTTCCTGAGAGGAAAAGGTCAACC
CCCATGAACCCTGCAAATACAATTCGAAAGACACATAGCAGCAGCACCATCTCTCAGAGGCCATACAGGG
ACAGGGTGATTCACTTACTGGCCCTGAAGGCCTACAAGAAACCGGAGCTACTTGCTAGACTCCAGAAAGA
TGGTGTCAATCAAAAAGACAAGAACTCCCTGGGAGCAATTCTGCAACAGGTAGCCAATCTGAATTCTAAG
GACCTCTCATATACCTTAAAGGATTATGTTTTTAAAGAGCTTCAAAGAGACTGGCCTGGATACAGTGAAA
TAGACAGACGGTCATTGGAGTCAGTGCTCTCTAGAAAACTAAATCCGTCTCAGAATGCTACAGGCACCAG
CCGTTCAGAATCTCCTGTATGTTCTAGTAGAGATGCTGTATCTTCTCCTCAGAAACGGCTTTTGGATTCA
GAGTTTATTGATCCTTTAATGAATAAAAAAGCCCGAATATCTCACCTGACGAACAGAGTACCACCAACAC
TAAATGGTCATTTGAATCCCACCAGTGAAAAATCGGCTGCAGGCCTCCCACTGCCCCCTGCGGCTGCTGC
CATCCCCACCCCTCCACCGCTGCCTTCAACCTATCTGCCCATCTCACATCCTCCTCAGATTGTAAATTCT
AACTCCAACTCCCCTAGCACTCCAGAAGGCCGGGGGACTCAAGACCTACCTGTTGACAGTTTTAGTCAAA
ACGATAGTATCTATGAGGACCAGCAAGACAAATATACCTCTAGGACTTCTCTGGAAACCTTACCCCCTGG
TTCCGTTCTACTAAAGTGTCCAAAGCCTATGGAAGAAAACCATTCAATGTCTCACAAAAAGTCCAAAAAG
AAGTCTAAAAAACATAAGGAAAAGGACCAAATAAAAAAGCACGACATTGAGACTATTGAGGAAAAGGAGG
AAGATCTTAAGAGAGAAGAGGAAATTGCCAAGCTAAATAACTCCAGTCCAAATTCCAGTGGAGGAGTTAA
AGAGGATTGCACTGCCTCCATGGAACCTTCAGCAATTGAACTCCCAGATTATTTGATAAAATATATCGCT
ATCGTCTCCTATGAGCAACGCCAGAATTATAAGGATGACTTCAATGCAGAGTATGATGAGTACAGAGCTT
TGCATGCCAGGATGGAGACTGTAGCTAGAAGATTTATCAAACTAGATGCACAAAGAAAGCGCCTTTCTCC
AGGCTCAAAAGAGTATCAGAATGTTCATGAAGAAGTCTTACAAGAATATCAGAAGATAAAGCAGTCTAGT
CCCAATTACCATGAAGAAAAATACAGATGTGAATATCTTCATAACAAGCTGGCTCACATCAAAAGGCTAA
TAGGTGAATTTGACCAACAGCAAGCAGAGTCATGGTCCTAGAACTCTGCTTGGACCAGAAGATGTGAATA
AACTTAAGCTNNNNNNNNNNNNNNNNNNNNNNNNNNNNNNNACGCGTAACCCCCCATTGCAATGGTTGCC
TTAAGGTGTTTGCTAGTTGTGTACATAGTGTGGTTAATCATTAGCTACACTGCTTCCCACTTGATTAGAG
CAATGGGAAGCATACTGTGGCCTACCAGCATCTGGAAGTGTGTGCTCGATCTGTATGTGTGCAGAGGTGG
TGTGGATGTGAGCGTGCATGAAGGAAAAAAAGCTGCTACTCCTAGTAGGCCAAACGCTCAGGTTAAACAA
CTGACGAGTGTTACTGTAGGGTGTTTTTTTGTTTTTTTGTTTTTTTTCTTCTATCAAATTGCTACTTTTG
TTGTGGAAGACAAAAGCATTTCCATTTCAACGAGTTTGTCAGCTTTATTAATGTTGGGCAAAAATTGATA
TGTCATGAAAATGAAACAGATCTATAGTTTTGGGACAAAATTATAAAATGAAATGTGTAGGTAACCTATT
TATATACTGCTATAAAGTATTTTTTGAAGAGAGATATGCAAAGAAGCTATTACCTACATAAGAGGTATAT
TTAAAGATTTTTTTTTTTTCATCCTGGTGCCAGGAATATAAAAAAGAGTGGATATATTTAACCATAACAT
ACTGTGATTCATCAAACAGCACAAACTTTCATTTCATGGAGTTTATCTGTTGACATTGATTTAAACTGTC
ACTTGTTTTATCATGTGGGAACATAAGTTATGTGGTCAAAAATATAAGGATTTTGAATTAATGTTGATTC
AAGTTGTATTGTCTTTTCAAAGTGCTGCCAGTTGAAAAGGGAAGCATTATGTTTACAAATCTGTTTTGAA
ATGTTTGCCAAAATTTTGGTAGTGTCTTTAATAAAGATGTTTGTCTCCAGCATCCAGAAAAAAAAAAAAA
AAACTCTCCAGCGCTGGATCCGGCCATAAGGGCCTGATCCTTCGAGGGGGGGCCCGGTACCAGCTTTTGT
TCCCTTTAGTGAGGGTTAATTTCGAGCTTGGCGTAATCATGGTCATAGCTGTTTCCTGTGTGAAATTGTT
ATCCGCTCACAATTCCACACAACATACGAGCCGGAAGCATAAAGTGTAAAGCCTGGGGTGCCTAATGAGT
GAGCTAACTCACATTAATTGCGTTGCGCTCACTGCCCGCTTTCCAGTCGGGAAACCTGTCGTGCCAGCTG
CATTAATGAATCGGCCAACGCGCGGGGAGAGGCGGTTTGCGTATTGGGCGCTCTTCCGCTTCCTCGCTCA
CTGACTCGCTGCGCTCGGTCGTTCGGCTGCGGCGAGCGGTATCAGCTCACTCAAAGGCGGTAATACGGTT
ATCCACAGAATCAGGGGATAACGCAGGAAAGAACATGTGAGCAAAAGGCCAGCAAAAGGCCAGGAACCGT
AAAAAGGCCGCGTTGCTGGCGTTTTTCCATAGGCTCCGCCCCCCTGACGAGCATCACAAAAATCGACGCT
CAAGTCAGAGGTGGCGAAACCCGACAGGACTATAAAGATACCAGGCGTTTCCCCCTGGAAGCTCCCTCGT
GCGCTCTCCTGTTCCGACCCTGCCGCTTACCGGATACCTGTCCGCCTTTCTCCCTTCGGGAAGCGTGGCG
CTTTCTCATAGCTCACGCTGTAGGTATCTCAGTTCGGTGTAGGTCGTTCGCTCCAAGCTGGGCTGTGTGC
ACGAACCCCCCGTTCAGCCCGACCGCTGCGCCTTATCCGGTAACTATCGTCTTGAGTCCAACCCGGTAAG
ACACGACTTATCGCCACTGGCAGCAGCCACTGGTAACAGGATTAGCAGAGCGAGGTATGTAGGCGGTGCT
ACAGAGTTCTTGAAGTGGTGGCCTAACTACGGCTACACTAGAAGAACAGTATTTGGTATCTGCGCTCTGC
TGAAGCCAGTTACCTTCGGAAAAAGAGTTGGTAGCTCTTGATCCGGCAAACAAACCACCGCTGGTAGCGG
TGGTTTTTTTGTTTGCAAGCAGCAGATTACGCGCAGAAAAAAAGGATCTCAAGAAGATCCTTTGATCTTT
TCTACGGGGTCTGACGCTCAGTGGAACGAAAACTCACGTTAAGGGATTTTGGTCATGAGATTATCAAAAA
GGATCTTCACCTAGATCCTTTTAAATTAAAAATGAAGTTTTAAATCAATCTAAAGTATATATGAGTAAAC
TTGGTCTGACAGTTACCAATGCTTAATCAGTGAGGCACCTATCTCAGCGATCTGTCTATTTCGTTCATCC
ATAGTTGCCTGACTCCCCGTCGTGTAGATAACTACGATACGGGAGGGCTTACCATCTGGCCCCAGTGCTG
CAATGATACCGCGAGACCCACGCTCACCGGCTCCAGATTTATCAGCAATAAACCAGCCAGCCGGAAGGGC
CGAGCGCAGAAGTGGTCCTGCAACTTTATCCGCCTCCATCCAGTCTATTAATTGTTGCCGGGAAGCTAGA
GTAAGTAGTTCGCCAGTTAATAGTTTGCGCAACGTTGTTGCCATTGCTACAGGCATCGTGGTGTCACGCT
CGTCGTTTGGTATGGCTTCATTCAGCTCCGGTTCCCAACGATCAAGGCGAGTTACATGATCCCCCATGTT
GTGCAAAAAAGCGGTTAGCTCCTTCGGTCCTCCGATCGTTGTCAGAAGTAAGTTGGCCGCAGTGTTATCA
CTCATGGTTATGGCAGCACTGCATAATTCTCTTACTGTCATGCCATCCGTAAGATGCTTTTCTGTGACTG
GTGAGTACTCAACCAAGTCATTCTGAGAATAGTGTATGCGGCGACCGAGTTGCTCTTGCCCGGCGTCAAT
ACGGGATAATACCGCGCCACATAGCAGAACTTTAAAAGTGCTCATCATTGGAAAACGTTCTTCGGGGCGA
AAACTCTCAAGGATCTTACCGCTGTTGAGATCCAGTTCGATGTAACCCACTCGTGCACCCAACTGATCTT
CAGCATCTTTTACTTTCACCAGCGTTTCTGGGTGAGCAAAAACAGGAAGGCAAAATGCCGCAAAAAAGGG
AATAAGGGCGACACGGAAATGTTGAATACTCATACTCTTCCTTTTTCAATATTATTGAAGCATTTATCAG
GGTTATTGTCTCATGAGCGGATACATATTTGAATGTATTTAGAAAAATAAACAAATAGGGGTTCCGCGCA
CATTTCCCCGAAAAGTGCCACCTAAATTGTAAGCGTTAATATTTTGTTAAAATTCGCGTTAAATTTTTGT
TAAATCAGCTCATTTTTTAACCAATAGGCCGAAATCGGCAAAATCCCTTATAAATCAAAAGAATAGACCG
AGATAGGGT
[37 nt withheld, positions 5680-5716]
AAAGAACGTGGACTCCAACGTCAAAGG
[49 nt withheld, positions 5744-5792]
T
[91 nt withheld, positions 5794-5884]
G
[124 nt withheld, positions 5886-6009]
CCCATTCGCCATTCAGGCTGCGCAACTGTTGGGAAGGGCGATCGGTGCGGGCCTCTTCGCTATTACGCCA
GCTGGCGAAAGGGGGATGTGCTGCAAGGCGATTAAGTTGGGTAACGCCAGGGTTTTCCCAGTCACGACGT
TGTAAAACGACGGCCAGTGAATTGTAATACGACTCACTATAGGGCGAATTGGAGCTCCACCGCGGTGGCG
GCCGC
